>Addgene plasmid #29304 | pEMS1384 | addgene partial sequence | sequence record 36741 | Amp-R 5'-ATAATACCGCGCCACATAGC-3'
TTGGAAACGTTCTTCGGGGCGAAAACTCTCAAGGATCTTACCGCTGTTGAGATCCAGTTCGATGTAACCC
ACTCGTGCACCCAACTGATCTTCAGCATCTTTTACTTTCACCAGCGTTTCTGGGTGAGCAAAAACAGGAA
GGCAAAATGCCGCAAAAAAGGGAATAAGGGCGACACGGAAATGTTGAATACTCATACTCTTCCTTTTTCA
ATATTATTGAAGCATTTATCAGGGTTATTGTCTCATGAGCGGATACATATTTGAATGTATTTAGAAAAAT
AAACAAATAGGGGTTCCGCGCACATTTCCCCGAAAAGTGCCACCT
