>Addgene plasmid #29304 | pEMS1384 | addgene partial sequence | sequence record 39234 | EGFP-N 5'-CGTCGCCGTCCAGCTCGACCAG-3'
CCCGNTNANGCTCTCGNCCTTNCTCCCATGNCTGGCGGAAGTTCCTATACCTTTTGAAGAATAGGAACTT
CNGCGCGCCCCTTGCTGCAGGCGTCGTCTCTGCTGCGGGTCCTGGGCGGCAGGACTGGTGGGCANAGNCA
GCCTCTTATTCCCTCTGCCCAGAGGAGGATGGATGAACCCTGNTGCANNCCACTGCAGGCCGTGNCAGCC
AATGGGAGCCGAATGCGNNNGTGGCAAGNCTGCCNNGCCTGCANNCNNNNNTNCNTTGACCAANNNNCCC
CNGCNGACTTGCTGGGAGCCANGATTGNNCATGNGCTGANAGAAGAAAAAANGNNCTGTANGGNNGGAAN
NGGGGAGTCACCTTTTTGTGCAATTTCTTTATTACNTGAANANTGNTGTCNCCCTAAAGGCAAGGTTGNN
NNNGGGAANANGANANNTACTTGAATTANTTGATTCATNCTCATCAAATGTTCAGTCCAAGAACAACACN
GCTTCCAANTACTNGCTGAGNCATAGANNCATTAAGTGTGCCTGCANGTTGNTTTCTAATGCAGANGNCC
CNGNAGCTTCTCTCCTCTGCCNTCCNCCNNNTCTGGCCCCACTGAGCNTNNAGTTCTGTGGACNNNNGTG
CTTGNCNNTNNNCANCCCTGNGCTCAANNGGGNTNNCTCNAAGAANCTGCNNAGGTCNGNGNCTNCNTGA
ACTANNACCNTGTGGTTACTTTTAGNAGAAAANGTGATNTGTGNACTGTATCACATNNTCTTTCCCTCNA
CCCCACGGTGTTAAGGNCACANACTCTCAGANNTGGACGATNCCTTAAAGATGNCCCGTTCGAACGCTGT
TTNACCAAAGCATNTGGACAGTNTGCCCCCTNTGNTNAAGCCTCCCGCCANCTGATAANAANNAAAGNCC
CANCTGNCCCCTCAATGGGGTCNACTGGAATNNNANAANCTTGCGGGCCAGTTTATGNTCTCTTCNTCAC
AAGANCNAGAAATANGTNTTTCNTCTGNANAATTTTTCATTANCTTGNCCCAAAATTCCCAAAATGTNCN
TGNNCCCNACGNANGCNTGACCTAGNTGACGTCCTTTTCCANCCAANTNAAATGGCCNAAAAAGGNTTCC
CCNANTANTGCCNTAAAACCGCTTTTTTCNTTCAATGTTTNTCACGAGGTTCCNACAATTCCGAGTGGTA
ATTGTCCTGNAANAACAANGGGGNAAAAAGGNTTTTTCTGNCTTNNCCCCCCCCNTTTNGAAAAANANNG
GAAAGTGNTTTCCCCCTNCCNNGGAAACAACAGNTTTTTCCNAAATGNNAAAA
