>Addgene plasmid #29304 | pEMS1384 | addgene partial sequence | sequence record 40731 | EGFP-N 5'-CGTCGCCGTCCAGCTCGACCAG-3'
GAATAGGAACTTCGGCGCGCCCCTTGCTGCAGGCGTCGTCTCTGCTGCGGGTCCTGGGCGGCAGGACTGG
TGGGCAGAGGCAGCCTCTTATTCCCTCTGCCCAGGGAGGATGGATGAACCCTGGTGCAGCCCACTGCAGG
CCGTGGCAGCCAATGGGAGCCGAAGGCGGGGGTGGCAGGGCTGCCAGGCCTGCACACAGGGCTGCATTGA
CCAAGCAGCCCCGGGGACTTGCTGGGAGCCAGGATTGCACATGGGCTGAGGAAGAAAAAAGGGCCTGTAG
GGNAGGAAGTGGGGAGTCAGCTTTTTGTGCGATTTCTTTATTACATGAATATTGATGTCACCCTAAAGGC
AAGGTTGGGGGTGGGGAGAGGAGAGAGACTTGNATTAATTGATTCANACAAAGCAAATGTGCAGCCAA
