[The description below was written by a language model from this plasmid's Addgene catalogue record.]
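Description:
pEMS1384 is a Pleiades (Ple) MiniPromoter reporter plasmid built on the large pEMS1306 backbone (about 16.5 kb without insert). It is maintained in E. coli as a high-copy plasmid under ampicillin selection. The record gives no feature table and does not state a vector type, so the origin of replication, any mammalian selection markers, and any genomic targeting or integration elements carried by the backbone are not documented here.

The insert is Ple185, a human-derived MiniPromoter of roughly 3.9 kb, cloned by restriction digestion between FseI and AscI sites. The record does not state which human gene's regulatory sequences were used to assemble Ple185. MiniPromoters of this series are compact, designed regulatory elements intended to reproduce restricted, cell-type- or region-selective expression. In this construct the promoter sits upstream of a backbone-encoded EGFP-NLS reporter. Although the catalogue lists this as a C-terminal tag, the insert is a promoter rather than a coding sequence. In practice Ple185 therefore drives transcription of a nuclear-localised green fluorescent protein, which concentrates the signal in nuclei and makes individual expressing cells easier to identify and count.

The construct belongs to a toolbox of MiniPromoters developed to drive selective expression in the brain, and its stated purpose is to document the Ple185 expression pattern reported in the associated study. It is typically useful as a source of the Ple185 element or as a reporter for assessing where that promoter is active. It is distributed to academic and nonprofit users only.
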