Addgene plasmid #29304: pEMS1384
Purpose: Pleiades (Ple) MiniPromoter expression pattern described in Portales-Casamar et al., PNAS, 2010 (PMID: 20807748).
Depositing lab: Elizabeth Simpson. Depositing organization: University of British Columbia. Publication: A regulatory toolbox of MiniPromoters to drive selective expression in the brain. Portales-Casamar E, Swanson DJ, Liu L, de Leeuw CN, Banks KG, Ho Sui SJ, Fulton DL, Ali J, Amirabbasi M, Arenillas DJ, Babyak N, Black SF, Bonaguro RJ, Brauer E, Candido TR, Castellarin M, Chen J, Chen Y, Cheng JC, Chopra V, Docking TR, Dreolini L, D'Souza CA, Flynn EK, Glenn R, Hatakka K, Hearty TG, Imanian B, Jiang S, Khorasan-zadeh S, Komljenovic I, Laprise S, Liao NY, Lim JS, Lithwick S, Liu F, Liu J, Lu M, McConechy M, McLeod AJ, Milisavljevic M, Mis J, O'Connor K, Palma B, Palmquist DL, Schmouth JF, Swanson MI, Tam B, Ticoll A, Turner JL, Varhol R, Vermeulen J, Watkins RF, Wilson G, Wong BK, Wong SH, Wong TY, Yang GS, Ypsilanti AR, Jones SJ, Holt RA, Goldowitz D, Wasserman WW, Simpson EM. Proc Natl Acad Sci U S A. 2010 Sep 21. 107(38):16589-94. 10.1073/pnas.1009158107 PubMed 20807748.
Backbone
  Vector backbone: pEMS1306
  Backbone size w/o insert (bp): 16454
Growth in bacteria
  Bacterial resistance: Ampicillin, 100 μg/mL
  Growth temperature: 37°C
  Growth strain: DH5alpha
  Growth instructions: DH10B
  Copy number: High Copy
Gene/Insert
  Gene/Insert name: Ple185
  Species: H. sapiens (human)
  Insert size (bp): 3892
  Tag / fusion protein: EGFP-NLS (C terminal on backbone)
  Cloning method: Restriction Enzyme; 5′ cloning site FseI (unknown if destroyed); 3′ cloning site AscI (unknown if destroyed)
  Sequencing primers: 5′ Unknown
Terms and licenses: Academic/Nonprofit Terms; Industry Terms: Not Available to Industry
How to cite: pEMS1384 was a gift from Elizabeth Simpson (Addgene plasmid # 29304 ; http://n2t.net/addgene:29304 ; RRID:Addgene_29304)
